>Addgene plasmid #114434 | scADGFP | depositor full sequence | sequence record 216007 | scADGFP sequence 6578 bps
GTCGACGGATCGGGAGATCTCCCGATCCCCTATGGTGCACTCTCAGTACAATCTGCTCTGATGCCGCATA
GTTAAGCCAGTATCTGCTCCCTGCTTGTGTGTTGGAGGTCGCTGAGTAGTGCGCGAGCAAAATTTAAGCT
ACAACAAGGCAAGGCTTGACCGACAATTGCATGAAGAATCTGCTTAGGGTTAGGCGTTTTGCGCTGCTTC
GCGATGTACGGGCCAGATATACGCGCCATTAATGCAGCAGCTGCGCGCTCGCTCGCTCACTGAGGCCGCC
CGGGCAAAGCCCGGGCGTCGGGCGACCTTTGGTCGCCCGGCCTCAGTGAGCGAGCGAGCGCGCAGAGAGG
GAGTGGGGTTATCGGACGCGTTAATCGGGGGCGCGCCTTAATTAAAGGCGGGCGAGAGCCTTCCTGCGTG
GGGAAGCTCCTTGCTGCGTCATGGCTCAGCTATTCTCAGTCTCTCTCCTTTTATGGTGCCGGAAGCAAGC
GGCTGCTGCTGGAGAGCCTTCCTGCGTGGGGAAGCTCCTTGCTGCGTCATGGCTCAGCTATTCTCAGCCT
CTCTCCTTTTATGGTGCCGGAAGCAGGCAGGCTGCTGCTGGAGAGCCTTCCTGCGTGGGGAAGCTCCTTG
CTGCGTCATGGCTCAGCTATTCTCAGTCTCTCTCCTTTTATGGTGCCGGAAGCAAGCGGCTGCTGCTGGA
GAGCCTTCCTGCGTGGGGAAGCTCCTTGCTGCGTCATGGCTCAGCTATTCTCAGCCTCTCTCCTTTTATG
GTGCCGGAAGCAGGCAGGCTGCTGCTGGGCGATTAAAGGCGGGCGGGTGGTGCAGAGTCTGCATGCGTGA
GGAGCTCCTGGGCGCGTCACAGCCGCGCTATTCTCAGCGTCTCTCCTTTTATGGCGCCGGAAGTGAGCTG
GGGTTGCTGGCAGCCTGGCTGGCACTGGGGAGAGATTGCAGGTACTTGGTGGAAAACTCCAGCGTGTGAT
TCACCCTCAGGTACTTGGTGGAAAACTCCAGCGTGTGATTCACCCTAATTGGAGGAAAAACTGTTTCATA
CAGAAGGCGTGGAGGAAAATTTGTTTCATACAGAAGGCGTGGAGGAAAAACTGTTTCATACAGAAGGCGT
AATGCGATCGCGCTAGCATGCGTGGGCGTGTGAGAGTGTCTATTTCGAGGCAGAGGAGGTATCATATGAC
AGCTCACGTCAAATCCCATGGCCGTCATACTGTGACGTCTTTCAGACACCCCATTGACGTCAATGGGAGA
GGGCCTGCGGCTGGGCCAATGAGAAACCGGGCTCGGCGAGCCGGCCGCCCACGGGCCTCGCTGGCTGCAT
ATATAAGCAGAGCTCGTTTAGTGACCACGTGCAGCCAGACCAAGCTTCCGGTCAATTGCGATCGCCACCA
TGGTGTCCAAGGGCGAAGAGCTCTTCACCGGAGTGGTGCCTATTCTGGTCGAACTGGACGGAGACGTTAA
CGGCCACAAATTTTCTGTCTCCGGCGAGGGAGAAGGCGATGCTACCTACGGCAAACTCACCCTGAAGTTC
ATCTGCACCACCGGAAAGCTCCCCGTCCCCTGGCCTACACTGGTGACAACCCTCACCTACGGAGTCCAGT
GCTTCAGCAGATACCCCGATCATATGAAGCAGCACGACTTCTTCAAGTCCGCCATGCCCGAAGGCTACGT
GCAGGAGAGGACCATCTTCTTCAAGGACGATGGCAACTACAAGACCAGGGCCGAAGTGAAGTTCGAGGGC
GACACCCTCGTGAACAGGATCGAGCTGAAAGGCATCGACTTCAAGGAGGACGGCAATATTCTCGGCCACA
AGCTGGAGTACAACTACAACTCCCACAACGTCTACATCATGGCCGACAAACAGAAGAACGGCATCAAGGT
GAATTTCAAAATCAGGCACAACATCGAGGACGGCTCCGTGCAGCTCGCCGATCACTACCAGCAGAACACC
CCTATCGGAGATGGACCTGTGCTGCTTCCTGACAATCACTACCTGTCCACCCAGAGCGCTCTGAGCAAGG
ACCCCAACGAGAAGAGGGACCATATGGTGCTCCTGGAGTTCGTGACCGCAGCCGGCATCACCCTGGGCAT
GGACGAGCTGTATAAGTTCTGCTACGAGAACGAGGTCTGATGTACAAGTAAAGCGGCCCGGGATCCACCG
GATCTAGATAACTGATCATAATCAGCCATACCACATTTGTAGAGGTTTTACTTGCTTTAAAAAACCTCCC
ACACCTCCCCCTGAACCTGAAACATAAAATGAATGCAATTGTTGTTGTTAACTTGTTTATTGCAGCTTAT
AATGGTTACAAATAAAGCAATAGCATCACAAATTTCACAAATAAAGCATTTTTTTCACTGCATTCTAGTT
GTGGTTTGTCCAAACTCATCAATGTATCTTAACGCGGCGGCCGCAGGAACCCCTAGTGATGGAGTTGGCC
ACTCCCTCTCTGCGCGCTCGCTCGCTCACTGAGGCCGGGCGACCAAAGGTCGCCCGACGCCCGGGCTTTG
CCCGGGCGGCCTCAGTGAGCGAGCGAGCGCGCAGCTGCCTGCAGGGCATCTAGAAACCCGCTGATCAGCC
TCGACTGTGCCTTCTAGTTGCCAGCCATCTGTTGTTTGCCCCTCCCCCGTGCCTTCCTTGACCCTGGAAG
GTGCCACTCCCACTGTCCTTTCCTAATAAAATGAGGAAATTGCATCGCATTGTCTGAGTAGGTGTCATTC
TATTCTGGGGGGTGGGGTGGGGCAGGACAGCAAGGGGGAGGATTGGGAAGACAATAGCAGGCATGCTGGG
GATGCGGTGGGCTCTATGGCTTCTGAGGCGGAAAGAACCAGCTGGGGCTCTAGGGGGTATCCCC
[124 nt withheld, positions 2865-2988]
C
[91 nt withheld, positions 2990-3080]
A
[49 nt withheld, positions 3082-3130]
CCTTTGACGTTGGAGTCCACGTTCTTT
[37 nt withheld, positions 3158-3194]
ACCCTATCTCGGTCTATTCTTTTGATTTATAAGGGATTTTGCCGATTTCGGCCTATTGGTTAAAAAATGA
GCTGATTTAACAAAAATTTAACGCGAATTAATTCTGTGGAATGTGTGTCAGTTAGGGTGTGGAAAGTCCC
CAGGCTCCCCAGCAGGCAGAAGTATGCAAAGCATGCATCTCAATTAGTCAGCAACCAGGTGTGGAAAGTC
CCCAGGCTCCCCAGCAGGCAGAAGTATGCAAAGCATGCATCTCAATTAGTCAGCAACCATAGTCCCGCCC
CTAACTCCGCCCATCCCGCCCCTAACTCCGCCCAGTTCCGCCCATTCTCCGCCCCATGGCTGACTAATTT
TTTTTATTTATGCAGAGGCCGAGGCCGCCTCTGCCTCTGAGCTATTCCAGAAGTAGTGAGGAGGCTTTTT
TGGAGGCCTAGGCTTTTGCAAAAAGCTCCCGGGAGCTTGTATATCCATTTTCGGATCTGATCAGCACGTG
TTGACAATTAATCATCGGCATAGTATATCGGCATAGTATAATACGACAAGGTGAGGAACTAAACCATGGC
CAAGTTGACCAGTGCCGTTCCGGTGCTCACCGCGCGCGACGTCGCCGGAGCGGTCGAGTTCTGGACCGAC
CGGCTCGGGTTCTCCCGGGACTTCGTGGAGGACGACTTCGCCGGTGTGGTCCGGGACGACGTGACCCTGT
TCATCAGCGCGGTCCAGGACCAGGTGGTGCCGGACAACACCCTGGCCTGGGTGTGGGTGCGCGGCCTGGA
CGAGCTGTACGCCGAGTGGTCGGAGGTCGTGTCCACGAACTTCCGGGACGCCTCCGGGCCGGCCATGACC
GAGATCGGCGAGCAGCCGTGGGGGCGGGAGTTCGCCCTGCGCGACCCGGCCGGCAACTGCGTGCACTTCG
TGGCCGAGGAGCAGGACTGACACGTGCTACGAGATTTCGATTCCACCGCCGCCTTCTATGAAAGGTTGGG
CTTCGGAATCGTTTTCCGGGACGCCGGCTGGATGATCCTCCAGCGCGGGGATCTCATGCTGGAGTTCTTC
GCCCACCCCAACTTGTTTATTGCAGCTTATAATGGTTACAAATAAAGCAATAGCATCACAAATTTCACAA
ATAAAGCATTTTTTTCACTGCATTCTAGTTGTGGTTTGTCCAAACTCATCAATGTATCTTATCATGTCTG
TATACCGTCGACCTCTAGCTAGAGCTTGGCGTAATCATGGTCATAGCTGTTTCCTGTGTGAAATTGTTAT
CCGCTCACAATTCCACACAACATACGAGCCGGAAGCATAAAGTGTAAAGCCTGGGGTGCCTAATGAGTGA
GCTAACTCACATTAATTGCGTTGCGCTCACTGCCCGCTTTCCAGTCGGGAAACCTGTCGTGCCAGCTGCA
TTAATGAATCGGCCAACGCGCGGGGAGAGGCGGTTTGCGTATTGGGCGCTCTTCCGCTTCCTCGCTCACT
GACTCGCTGCGCTCGGTCGTTCGGCTGCGGCGAGCGGTATCAGCTCACTCAAAGGCGGTAATACGGTTAT
CCACAGAATCAGGGGATAACGCAGGAAAGAACATGTGAGCAAAAGGCCAGCAAAAGGCCAGGAACCGTAA
AAAGGCCGCGTTGCTGGCGTTTTTCCATAGGCTCCGCCCCCCTGACGAGCATCACAAAAATCGACGCTCA
AGTCAGAGGTGGCGAAACCCGACAGGACTATAAAGATACCAGGCGTTTCCCCCTGGAAGCTCCCTCGTGC
GCTCTCCTGTTCCGACCCTGCCGCTTACCGGATACCTGTCCGCCTTTCTCCCTTCGGGAAGCGTGGCGCT
TTCTCATAGCTCACGCTGTAGGTATCTCAGTTCGGTGTAGGTCGTTCGCTCCAAGCTGGGCTGTGTGCAC
GAACCCCCCGTTCAGCCCGACCGCTGCGCCTTATCCGGTAACTATCGTCTTGAGTCCAACCCGGTAAGAC
ACGACTTATCGCCACTGGCAGCAGCCACTGGTAACAGGATTAGCAGAGCGAGGTATGTAGGCGGTGCTAC
AGAGTTCTTGAAGTGGTGGCCTAACTACGGCTACACTAGAAGAACAGTATTTGGTATCTGCGCTCTGCTG
AAGCCAGTTACCTTCGGAAAAAGAGTTGGTAGCTCTTGATCCGGCAAACAAACCACCGCTGGTAGCGGTG
GTTTTTTTGTTTGCAAGCAGCAGATTACGCGCAGAAAAAAAGGATCTCAAGAAGATCCTTTGATCTTTTC
TACGGGGTCTGACGCTCAGTGGAACGAAAACTCACGTTAAGGGATTTTGGTCATGAGATTATCAAAAAGG
ATCTTCACCTAGATCCTTTTAAATTAAAAATGAAGTTTTAAATCAATCTAAAGTATATATGAGTAAACTT
GGTCTGACAGTTACCAATGCTTAATCAGTGAGGCACCTATCTCAGCGATCTGTCTATTTCGTTCATCCAT
AGTTGCCTGACTCCCCGTCGTGTAGATAACTACGATACGGGAGGGCTTACCATCTGGCCCCAGTGCTGCA
ATGATACCGCGAGACCCACGCTCACCGGCTCCAGATTTATCAGCAATAAACCAGCCAGCCGGAAGGGCCG
AGCGCAGAAGTGGTCCTGCAACTTTATCCGCCTCCATCCAGTCTATTAATTGTTGCCGGGAAGCTAGAGT
AAGTAGTTCGCCAGTTAATAGTTTGCGCAACGTTGTTGCCATTGCTACAGGCATCGTGGTGTCACGCTCG
TCGTTTGGTATGGCTTCATTCAGCTCCGGTTCCCAACGATCAAGGCGAGTTACATGATCCCCCATGTTGT
GCAAAAAAGCGGTTAGCTCCTTCGGTCCTCCGATCGTTGTCAGAAGTAAGTTGGCCGCAGTGTTATCACT
CATGGTTATGGCAGCACTGCATAATTCTCTTACTGTCATGCCATCCGTAAGATGCTTTTCTGTGACTGGT
GAGTACTCAACCAAGTCATTCTGAGAATAGTGTATGCGGCGACCGAGTTGCTCTTGCCCGGCGTCAATAC
GGGATAATACCGCGCCACATAGCAGAACTTTAAAAGTGCTCATCATTGGAAAACGTTCTTCGGGGCGAAA
ACTCTCAAGGATCTTACCGCTGTTGAGATCCAGTTCGATGTAACCCACTCGTGCACCCAACTGATCTTCA
GCATCTTTTACTTTCACCAGCGTTTCTGGGTGAGCAAAAACAGGAAGGCAAAATGCCGCAAAAAAGGGAA
TAAGGGCGACACGGAAATGTTGAATACTCATACTCTTCCTTTTTCAATATTATTGAAGCATTTATCAGGG
TTATTGTCTCATGAGCGGATACATATTTGAATGTATTTAGAAAAATAAACAAATAGGGGTTCCGCGCACA
TTTCCCCGAAAAGTGCCACCTGAC
Features (pLannotate 1.2.2; 26 found; start..end, strand, type, name):
     31..83      -  misc_feature   bom (fragment): basis of mobility region from pBR322
    247..356     -  repeat_region  AAV2 ITR (fragment): inverted terminal repeat of adeno-associated virus serotype 2 inverted
   1031..1060    +  protein_bind   NFAT binding site: NFAT binding site from the human interleukin 2 (IL-2) gene (Mattila et al., 1990) NFAT transcription factor
   1091..1120    +  protein_bind   NFAT binding site: NFAT binding site from the human interleukin 2 (IL-2) gene (Mattila et al., 1990) NFAT transcription factor
   1237..1259    +  promoter       CMV promoter (fragment): human cytomegalovirus (CMV) immediate early promoter
   1330..1354    +  promoter       tight TRE promoter (fragment): Tet-responsive promoter PTight, consisting of seven tet operator sequences followed by the minimal CMV promoter
   1400..2116    +  CDS            EGFP: EGFP is a basic (constitutively fluorescent) green fluorescent protein published in 1996, derived from Aequorea victoria. It is reported to be a rapidly-maturing weak dimer with moderate acid sensitivity.
   2155..2171    +  misc_feature   MCS (fragment): multiple cloning site
   2183..2267    +  CDS            large T antigen (fragment): large T antigen from SV40 (simian virus 40)
   2290..2411    +  polyA_signal   SV40 poly(A) signal: SV40 polyadenylation signal
   2425..2565    +  repeat_region  AAV2 ITR: inverted terminal repeat of adeno-associated virus serotype 2 inverted
   2595..2819    +  polyA_signal   bGH poly(A) signal: bovine growth hormone polyadenylation signal
   2823..2844    +  promoter       SV40 promoter (fragment): SV40 enhancer and early promoter
   2865..3293    +  rep_origin     f1 ori (sequence partly withheld): f1 bacteriophage origin of replication; arrow indicates direction of (+) strand synthesis
   3307..3636    +  promoter       SV40 promoter: SV40 enhancer and early promoter
   3684..3731    +  promoter       EM7 promoter: synthetic bacterial promoter&nbsp
   3750..4124    +  CDS            BleoR: antibiotic-binding protein; Sh ble from Streptoalloteichus hindustanus; confers resistance to bleomycin, phleomycin, and Zeocin™
   4134..4259    +  CDS            ble (fragment): BLE_KLEPN - Experimental evidence at protein level: Swiss-Prot protein existence level 1. Binding protein with a strong affinity to the bleomycin family of antibiotics. Binds to CL990; an antimitotic-antibiotic compound. From Klebsiella pneumoniae.
   4254..4375    +  polyA_signal   SV40 poly(A) signal: SV40 polyadenylation signal
   4448..4464    -  protein_bind   lac operator: The lac repressor binds to the lac operator to inhibit transcription in E. coli. This inhibition can be relieved by adding lactose or isopropyl-β-D-thiogalactopyranoside (IPTG). lac repressor encoded by lacI
   4472..4502    -  promoter       lac promoter: promoter for the E. coli lac operon
   4517..4538    -  protein_bind   CAP binding site: CAP binding activates transcription in the presence of cAMP. E. coli catabolite activator protein
   4551..4643    -  CDS            lacI (fragment): lac repressor; lacI; The lac repressor binds to the lac operator to inhibit transcription in E. coli. This inhibition can be relieved by adding lactose or isopropyl-β-D-thiogalactopyranoside (IPTG).
   4826..5414    -  rep_origin     ori: high-copy-number ColE1/pMB1/pBR322/pUC origin of replication
   5585..6445    -  CDS            AmpR: β-lactamase; bla; confers resistance to ampicillin, carbenicillin, and related antibiotics
   6446..6550    -  promoter       AmpR promoter: bla
