>Addgene plasmid #114434 | scADGFP | addgene full sequence | sequence record 225661 | Addgene NGS Result
GTCGACGGATCGGGAGATCTCCCGATCCCCTATGGTGCACTCTCAGTACAATCTGCTCTGATGCCGCATA
GTTAAGCCAGTATCTGCTCCCTGCTTGTGTGTTGGAGGTCGCTGAGTAGTGCGCGAGCAAAATTTAAGCT
ACAACAAGGCAAGGCTTGACCGACAATTGCATGAAGAATCTGCTTAGGGTTAGGCGTTTTGCGCTGCTTC
GCGATGTACGGGCCAGATATACGCGCCATTAATGCAGCAGCTGCGCGCTCGCTCGCTCACTGAGGCCGCC
CGGGCAAAGCCCGGGCGTCGGGCGACCTTTGGTCGCCCGGCCTCAGTGAGCGAGCGAGCGCGCAGAGAGG
GAGTGGGGTTATCGGACGCGTTAATCGGGCGCGCCTTAATTAAAGGCGGGCGAGAGCCTTCCTGCGTGGG
GAAGCTCCTTGCTGCGTCATGGCTCAGCTATTCTCAGTCTCTCTCCTTTTATGGTGCCGGAAGCAAGCGG
CTGCTGCTGGAGAGCCTTCCTGCGTGGGGAAGCTCCTTGCTGCGTCATGGCTCAGCTATTCTCAGCCTCT
CTCCTTTTATGGTGCCGGAAGCAGGCAGGCTGCTGCTGGAGAGCCTTCCTGCGTGGGGAAGCTCCTTGCT
GCGTCATGGCTCAGCTATTCTCAGTCTCTCTCCTTTTATGGTGCCGGAAGCAAGCGGCTGCTGCTGGAGA
GCCTTCCTGCGTGGGGAAGCTCCTTGCTGCGTCATGGCTCAGCTATTCTCAGCCTCTCTCCTTTTATGGT
GCCGGAAGCAGGCAGGCTGCTGCTGGGCGATTAAAGGCGGGCGGGTGGTGCAGAGTCTGCATGCGTGAGG
AGCTCCTGGGCGCGTCACAGCCGCGCTATTCTCAGCGTCTCTCCTTTTATGGCGCCGGAAGTGAGCTGGG
GTTGCTGGCAGCCTGGCTGGCACTGGGGAGAGATTGCAGGTACTTGGTGGAAAACTCCAGCGTGTGATTC
ACCCTCAGGTACTTGGTGGAAAACTCCAGCGTGTGATTCACCCTAATTGGAGGAAAAACTGTTTCATACA
GAAGGCGTGGAGGAAAATTTGTTTCATACAGAAGGCGTGGAGGAAAAACTGTTTCATACAGAAGGCGTAA
TGCGATCGCGCTAGCATGCGTGGGCGTGTGAGAGTGTCTATTTCGAGGCAGAGGAGGTATCATATGACAG
CTCACGTCAAATCCCATGGCCGTCATACTGTGACGTCTTTCAGACACCCCATTGACGTCAATGGGAGAGG
GCCTGCGGCTGGGCCAATGAGAAACCGGGCTCGGCGAGCCGGCCGCCCACGGGCCTCGCTGGCTGCATAT
ATAAGCAGAGCTCGTTTAGTGACCACGTGCAGCCAGACCAAGCTTCCGGTCAATTGCGATCGCCACCATG
GTGTCCAAGGGCGAAGAGCTCTTCACCGGAGTGGTGCCTATTCTGGTCGAACTGGACGGAGACGTTAACG
GCCACAAATTTTCTGTCTCCGGCGAGGGAGAAGGCGATGCTACCTACGGCAAACTCACCCTGAAGTTCAT
CTGCACCACCGGAAAGCTCCCCGTCCCCTGGCCTACACTGGTGACAACCCTCACCTACGGAGTCCAGTGC
TTCAGCAGATACCCCGATCATATGAAGCAGCACGACTTCTTCAAGTCCGCCATGCCCGAAGGCTACGTGC
AGGAGAGGACCATCTTCTTCAAGGACGATGGCAACTACAAGACCAGGGCCGAAGTGAAGTTCGAGGGCGA
CACCCTCGTGAACAGGATCGAGCTGAAAGGCATCGACTTCAAGGAGGACGGCAATATTCTCGGCCACAAG
CTGGAGTACAACTACAACTCCCACAACGTCTACATCATGGCCGACAAACAGAAGAACGGCATCAAGGTGA
ATTTCAAAATCAGGCACAACATCGAGGACGGCTCCGTGCAGCTCGCCGATCACTACCAGCAGAACACCCC
TATCGGAGATGGACCTGTGCTGCTTCCTGACAATCACTACCTGTCCACCCAGAGCGCTCTGAGCAAGGAC
CCCAACGAGAAGAGGGACCATATGGTGCTCCTGGAGTTCGTGACCGCAGCCGGCATCACCCTGGGCATGG
ACGAGCTGTATAAGTTCTGCTACGAGAACGAGGTCTGATGTACAAGTAAAGCGGCCCGGGATCCACCGGA
TCTAGATAACTGATCATAATCAGCCATACCACATTTGTAGAGGTTTTACTTGCTTTAAAAAACCTCCCAC
ACCTCCCCCTGAACCTGAAACATAAAATGAATGCAATTGTTGTTGTTAACTTGTTTATTGCAGCTTATAA
TGGTTACAAATAAAGCAATAGCATCACAAATTTCACAAATAAAGCATTTTTTTCACTGCATTCTAGTTGT
GGTTTGTCCAAACTCATCAATGTATCTTAACGCGGCGGCCGCAGGAACCCCTAGTGATGGAGTTGGCCAC
TCCCTCTCTGCGCGCTCGCTCGCTCACTGAGGCCGGGCGACCAAAGGTCGCCCGACGCCCGGGCTTTGCC
CGGGCGGCCTCAGTGAGCGAGCGAGCGCGCAGCTGCCTGCAGGGCATCTAGAAACCCGCTGATCAGCCTC
GACTGTGCCTTCTAGTTGCCAGCCATCTGTTGTTTGCCCCTCCCCCGTGCCTTCCTTGACCCTGGAAGGT
GCCACTCCCACTGTCCTTTCCTAATAAAATGAGGAAATTGCATCGCATTGTCTGAGTAGGTGTCATTCTA
TTCTGGGGGGTGGGGTGGGGCAGGACAGCAAGGGGGAGGATTGGGAAGACAATAGCAGGCATGCTGGGGA
TGCGGTGGGCTCTATGGCTTCTGAGGCGGAAAGAACCAGCTGGGGCTCTAGGGGGTATCCCC
[124 nt withheld, positions 2863-2986]
C
[91 nt withheld, positions 2988-3078]
A
[49 nt withheld, positions 3080-3128]
CCTTTGACGTTGGAGTCCACGTTCTTT
[37 nt withheld, positions 3156-3192]
ACCCTATCTCGGTCTATTCTTTTGATTTATAAGGGATTTTGCCGATTTCGGCCTATTGGTTAAAAAATGA
GCTGATTTAACAAAAATTTAACGCGAATTAATTCTGTGGAATGTGTGTCAGTTAGGGTGTGGAAAGTCCC
CAGGCTCCCCAGCAGGCAGAAGTATGCAAAGCATGCATCTCAATTAGTCAGCAACCAGGTGTGGAAAGTC
CCCAGGCTCCCCAGCAGGCAGAAGTATGCAAAGCATGCATCTCAATTAGTCAGCAACCATAGTCCCGCCC
CTAACTCCGCCCATCCCGCCCCTAACTCCGCCCAGTTCCGCCCATTCTCCGCCCCATGGCTGACTAATTT
TTTTTATTTATGCAGAGGCCGAGGCCGCCTCTGCCTCTGAGCTATTCCAGAAGTAGTGAGGAGGCTTTTT
TGGAGGCCTAGGCTTTTGCAAAAAGCTCCCGGGAGCTTGTATATCCATTTTCGGATCTGATCAGCACGTG
TTGACAATTAATCATCGGCATAGTATATCGGCATAGTATAATACGACAAGGTGAGGAACTAAACCATGGC
CAAGTTGACCAGTGCCGTTCCGGTGCTCACCGCGCGCGACGTCGCCGGAGCGGTCGAGTTCTGGACCGAC
CGGCTCGGGTTCTCCCGGGACTTCGTGGAGGACGACTTCGCCGGTGTGGTCCGGGACGACGTGACCCTGT
TCATCAGCGCGGTCCAGGACCAGGTGGTGCCGGACAACACCCTGGCCTGGGTGTGGGTGCGCGGCCTGGA
CGAGCTGTACGCCGAGTGGTCGGAGGTCGTGTCCACGAACTTCCGGGACGCCTCCGGGCCGGCCATGACC
GAGATCGGCGAGCAGCCGTGGGGGCGGGAGTTCGCCCTGCGCGACCCGGCCGGCAACTGCGTGCACTTCG
TGGCCGAGGAGCAGGACTGACACGTGCTACGAGATTTCGATTCCACCGCCGCCTTCTATGAAAGGTTGGG
CTTCGGAATCGTTTTCCGGGACGCCGGCTGGATGATCCTCCAGCGCGGGGATCTCATGCTGGAGTTCTTC
GCCCACCCCAACTTGTTTATTGCAGCTTATAATGGTTACAAATAAAGCAATAGCATCACAAATTTCACAA
ATAAAGCATTTTTTTCACTGCATTCTAGTTGTGGTTTGTCCAAACTCATCAATGTATCTTATCATGTCTG
TATACCGTCGACCTCTAGCTAGAGCTTGGCGTAATCATGGTCATAGCTGTTTCCTGTGTGAAATTGTTAT
CCGCTCACAATTCCACACAACATACGAGCCGGAAGCATAAAGTGTAAAGCCTGGGGTGCCTAATGAGTGA
GCTAACTCACATTAATTGCGTTGCGCTCACTGCCCGCTTTCCAGTCGGGAAACCTGTCGTGCCAGCTGCA
TTAATGAATCGGCCAACGCGCGGGGAGAGGCGGTTTGCGTATTGGGCGCTCTTCCGCTTCCTCGCTCACT
GACTCGCTGCGCTCGGTCGTTCGGCTGCGGCGAGCGGTATCAGCTCACTCAAAGGCGGTAATACGGTTAT
CCACAGAATCAGGGGATAACGCAGGAAAGAACATGTGAGCAAAAGGCCAGCAAAAGGCCAGGAACCGTAA
AAAGGCCGCGTTGCTGGCGTTTTTCCATAGGCTCCGCCCCCCTGACGAGCATCACAAAAATCGACGCTCA
AGTCAGAGGTGGCGAAACCCGACAGGACTATAAAGATACCAGGCGTTTCCCCCTGGAAGCTCCCTCGTGC
GCTCTCCTGTTCCGACCCTGCCGCTTACCGGATACCTGTCCGCCTTTCTCCCTTCGGGAAGCGTGGCGCT
TTCTCATAGCTCACGCTGTAGGTATCTCAGTTCGGTGTAGGTCGTTCGCTCCAAGCTGGGCTGTGTGCAC
GAACCCCCCGTTCAGCCCGACCGCTGCGCCTTATCCGGTAACTATCGTCTTGAGTCCAACCCGGTAAGAC
ACGACTTATCGCCACTGGCAGCAGCCACTGGTAACAGGATTAGCAGAGCGAGGTATGTAGGCGGTGCTAC
AGAGTTCTTGAAGTGGTGGCCTAACTACGGCTACACTAGAAGAACAGTATTTGGTATCTGCGCTCTGCTG
AAGCCAGTTACCTTCGGAAAAAGAGTTGGTAGCTCTTGATCCGGCAAACAAACCACCGCTGGTAGCGGTG
GTTTTTTTGTTTGCAAGCAGCAGATTACGCGCAGAAAAAAAGGATCTCAAGAAGATCCTTTGATCTTTTC
TACGGGGTCTGACGCTCAGTGGAACGAAAACTCACGTTAAGGGATTTTGGTCATGAGATTATCAAAAAGG
ATCTTCACCTAGATCCTTTTAAATTAAAAATGAAGTTTTAAATCAATCTAAAGTATATATGAGTAAACTT
GGTCTGACAGTTACCAATGCTTAATCAGTGAGGCACCTATCTCAGCGATCTGTCTATTTCGTTCATCCAT
AGTTGCCTGACTCCCCGTCGTGTAGATAACTACGATACGGGAGGGCTTACCATCTGGCCCCAGTGCTGCA
ATGATACCGCGAGACCCACGCTCACCGGCTCCAGATTTATCAGCAATAAACCAGCCAGCCGGAAGGGCCG
AGCGCAGAAGTGGTCCTGCAACTTTATCCGCCTCCATCCAGTCTATTAATTGTTGCCGGGAAGCTAGAGT
AAGTAGTTCGCCAGTTAATAGTTTGCGCAACGTTGTTGCCATTGCTACAGGCATCGTGGTGTCACGCTCG
TCGTTTGGTATGGCTTCATTCAGCTCCGGTTCCCAACGATCAAGGCGAGTTACATGATCCCCCATGTTGT
GCAAAAAAGCGGTTAGCTCCTTCGGTCCTCCGATCGTTGTCAGAAGTAAGTTGGCCGCAGTGTTATCACT
CATGGTTATGGCAGCACTGCATAATTCTCTTACTGTCATGCCATCCGTAAGATGCTTTTCTGTGACTGGT
GAGTACTCAACCAAGTCATTCTGAGAATAGTGTATGCGGCGACCGAGTTGCTCTTGCCCGGCGTCAATAC
GGGATAATACCGCGCCACATAGCAGAACTTTAAAAGTGCTCATCATTGGAAAACGTTCTTCGGGGCGAAA
ACTCTCAAGGATCTTACCGCTGTTGAGATCCAGTTCGATGTAACCCACTCGTGCACCCAACTGATCTTCA
GCATCTTTTACTTTCACCAGCGTTTCTGGGTGAGCAAAAACAGGAAGGCAAAATGCCGCAAAAAAGGGAA
TAAGGGCGACACGGAAATGTTGAATACTCATACTCTTCCTTTTTCAATATTATTGAAGCATTTATCAGGG
TTATTGTCTCATGAGCGGATACATATTTGAATGTATTTAGAAAAATAAACAAATAGGGGTTCCGCGCACA
TTTCCCCGAAAAGTGCCACCTGAC
Features (pLannotate 1.2.2; 26 found; start..end, strand, type, name):
     31..83      -  misc_feature   bom (fragment): basis of mobility region from pBR322
    247..356     -  repeat_region  AAV2 ITR (fragment): inverted terminal repeat of adeno-associated virus serotype 2 inverted
   1029..1058    +  protein_bind   NFAT binding site: NFAT binding site from the human interleukin 2 (IL-2) gene (Mattila et al., 1990) NFAT transcription factor
   1089..1118    +  protein_bind   NFAT binding site: NFAT binding site from the human interleukin 2 (IL-2) gene (Mattila et al., 1990) NFAT transcription factor
   1235..1257    +  promoter       CMV promoter (fragment): human cytomegalovirus (CMV) immediate early promoter
   1328..1352    +  promoter       tight TRE promoter (fragment): Tet-responsive promoter PTight, consisting of seven tet operator sequences followed by the minimal CMV promoter
   1398..2114    +  CDS            EGFP: EGFP is a basic (constitutively fluorescent) green fluorescent protein published in 1996, derived from Aequorea victoria. It is reported to be a rapidly-maturing weak dimer with moderate acid sensitivity.
   2153..2169    +  misc_feature   MCS (fragment): multiple cloning site
   2181..2265    +  CDS            large T antigen (fragment): large T antigen from SV40 (simian virus 40)
   2288..2409    +  polyA_signal   SV40 poly(A) signal: SV40 polyadenylation signal
   2423..2563    +  repeat_region  AAV2 ITR: inverted terminal repeat of adeno-associated virus serotype 2 inverted
   2593..2817    +  polyA_signal   bGH poly(A) signal: bovine growth hormone polyadenylation signal
   2821..2842    +  promoter       SV40 promoter (fragment): SV40 enhancer and early promoter
   2863..3291    +  rep_origin     f1 ori (sequence partly withheld): f1 bacteriophage origin of replication; arrow indicates direction of (+) strand synthesis
   3305..3634    +  promoter       SV40 promoter: SV40 enhancer and early promoter
   3682..3729    +  promoter       EM7 promoter: synthetic bacterial promoter&nbsp
   3748..4122    +  CDS            BleoR: antibiotic-binding protein; Sh ble from Streptoalloteichus hindustanus; confers resistance to bleomycin, phleomycin, and Zeocin™
   4132..4257    +  CDS            ble (fragment): BLE_KLEPN - Experimental evidence at protein level: Swiss-Prot protein existence level 1. Binding protein with a strong affinity to the bleomycin family of antibiotics. Binds to CL990; an antimitotic-antibiotic compound. From Klebsiella pneumoniae.
   4252..4373    +  polyA_signal   SV40 poly(A) signal: SV40 polyadenylation signal
   4446..4462    -  protein_bind   lac operator: The lac repressor binds to the lac operator to inhibit transcription in E. coli. This inhibition can be relieved by adding lactose or isopropyl-β-D-thiogalactopyranoside (IPTG). lac repressor encoded by lacI
   4470..4500    -  promoter       lac promoter: promoter for the E. coli lac operon
   4515..4536    -  protein_bind   CAP binding site: CAP binding activates transcription in the presence of cAMP. E. coli catabolite activator protein
   4549..4641    -  CDS            lacI (fragment): lac repressor; lacI; The lac repressor binds to the lac operator to inhibit transcription in E. coli. This inhibition can be relieved by adding lactose or isopropyl-β-D-thiogalactopyranoside (IPTG).
   4824..5412    -  rep_origin     ori: high-copy-number ColE1/pMB1/pBR322/pUC origin of replication
   5583..6443    -  CDS            AmpR: β-lactamase; bla; confers resistance to ampicillin, carbenicillin, and related antibiotics
   6444..6548    -  promoter       AmpR promoter: bla
