[The description below was written by a language model from this plasmid's Addgene catalogue record and pLannotate feature annotations shown in this document.]
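Description:
scADGFP is an AAV transfer plasmid for mammalian expression, built on the lentiviral backbone pLVUTH by replacing the lentiviral LTRs with AAV2 inverted terminal repeats and deleting the 5' CMV promoter. It is about 6.6 kb and is maintained in E. coli at high copy through a ColE1/pUC-type origin with ampicillin resistance. An f1 origin is also present. Outside the ITR-flanked region sits a Zeocin resistance cassette (Sh ble) driven by tandem SV40 and EM7 promoters, which allows selection in either mammalian or bacterial cells but would not be packaged into virus. One ITR is annotated as full length and the other only as a shorter fragment. Together with the "sc" prefix, this may point to a self-complementary AAV design, although the record does not say so explicitly.

The packaged cassette carries a synthetic, activity-dependent "epilepsy" promoter, described as enhanced with Arc gene elements. The feature tables detect two NFAT binding sites within it, followed by short matches to a minimal CMV core promoter. The remainder of the promoter region is unannotated. This promoter drives EGFP fused at its C terminus to a short ER export motif, and transcription is terminated by an SV40 early polyadenylation signal. The two sequence records, one from the depositor and one from repository sequencing, give the same feature layout and differ by only two nucleotides in length.

The construct serves as a fluorescent reporter of promoter activity. It supports the development of activity-regulated promoters that restrict transgene expression to hyperactive neurons for epilepsy gene therapy.
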