Addgene plasmid #114434: scADGFP
Purpose: Epilepsy promoter enhanced with Arc elements driving GFP with SV40E polyA
Depositing lab: Edward Perez-Reyes. Depositing organization: University of Virginia. Publication: EpiPro, a Novel, Synthetic, Activity-Regulated Promoter That Targets Hyperactive Neurons in Epilepsy for Gene Therapy Applications. Burke CT, Vitko I, Straub J, Nylund EO, Gawda A, Blair K, Sullivan KA, Ergun L, Ottolini M, Patel MK, Perez-Reyes E. Int J Mol Sci. 2023 Sep 23;24(19):14467. doi: 10.3390/ijms241914467. PubMed 37833914.
Backbone
  Vector backbone: pLVUTH
  Backbone size w/o insert (bp): 4266
  Total vector size (bp): 6578
  Modifications to backbone: Lentiviral LTRs replaced with AAV ITRs and deletion of 5' CMV promoter
  Vector type: Mammalian Expression, AAV
  Selectable markers: Zeocin
Growth in bacteria
  Bacterial resistance: Ampicillin, 100 μg/mL
  Growth temperature: 37°C
  Growth strain: NEB Stable
  Copy number: High Copy
Gene/Insert
  Gene/Insert name: Green fluorescent protein (alt name: eGFP-ERX)
  Species: Synthetic
  Insert size (bp): 743
  Promoter: Novel synthetic activity-dependent promoter
  Tag / fusion protein: ER export sequence FCYENEV (C terminal on insert)
  Cloning method: Restriction Enzyme; 5′ cloning site PacI (not destroyed); 3′ cloning site AgeI (destroyed during cloning)
  Sequencing primers: 5′ AAGGGCGACACGGAAATG; 3′ TCCGCCTCAGAAGCCATAGA
Terms and licenses: Academic/Nonprofit Terms; Industry Terms: Not Available to Industry
How to cite: scADGFP was a gift from Edward Perez-Reyes (Addgene plasmid # 114434 ; http://n2t.net/addgene:114434 ; RRID:Addgene_114434)
